>Addgene plasmid #175553 | pX330-NQL005-SOX2-sgRNA | addgene full sequence | sequence record 345089 | Addgene NGS Result
GAGGGCCTATTTCCCATGATTCCTTCATATTTGCATATACGATACAAGGCTGTTAGAGAGATAATTGGAA
TTAATTTGACTGTAAACACAAAGATATTAGTACAAAATACGTGACGTAGAAAGTAATAATTTCTTGGGTA
GTTTGCAGTTTTAAAATTATGTTTTAAAATGGACTATCATATGCTTACCGTAACTTGAAAGTATTTCGAT
TTCTTGGCTTTATATATCTTGTGGAAAGGACGAAACACCGCAGCCCTCACATGTGCGACAGTTTTAGAGC
TAGAAATAGCAAGTTAAAATAAGGCTAGTCCGTTATCAACTTGAAAAAGTGGCACCGAGTCGGTGCTTTT
TTGTTTTAGAGCTAGAAATAGCAAGTTAAAATAAGGCTAGTCCGTTTTTAGCGCGTGCGCCAATTCTGCA
GACAAATGGCTCTAGAGGTACCCGTTACATAACTTACGGTAAATGGCCCGCCTGGCTGACCGCCCAACGA
CCCCCGCCCATTGACGTCAATAGTAACGCCAATAGGGACTTTCCATTGACGTCAATGGGTGGAGTATTTA
CGGTAAACTGCCCACTTGGCAGTACATCAAGTGTATCATATGCCAAGTACGCCCCCTATTGACGTCAATG
ACGGTAAATGGCCCGCCTGGCATTGTGCCCAGTACATGACCTTATGGGACTTTCCTACTTGGCAGTACAT
CTACGTATTAGTCATCGCTATTACCATGGTCGAGGTGAGCCCCACGTTCTGCTTCACTCTCCCCATCTCC
CCCCCCTCCCCACCCCCAATTTTGTATTTATTTATTTTTTAATTATTTTGTGCAGCGATGGGGGCGGGGG
GGGGCGAGGCGGAGAGGTGCGGCGGCAGCCAATCAGAGCGGCGCGCTCCGAAAGTTTCCTTTTATGGCGA
GGCGGCGGCGGCGGCGGCCCTATAAAAAGCGAAGCGCGCGGCGGGCGGGAGTCGCTGCGCGCTGCCTTCG
CCCCGTGCCCCGCTCCGCCGCCGCCTCGCGCCGCCCGCCCCGGCTCTGACTGACCGCGTTACTCCCACAG
GTGAGCGGGCGGGACGGCCCTTCTCCTCCGGGCTGTAATTAGCTGAGCAAGAGGTAAGGGTTTAAGGGAT
GGTTGGTTGGTGGGGTATTAATGTTTAATTACCTGGAGCACCTGCCTGAAATCACTTTTTTTCAGGTTGG
ACCGGTGCCACCATGGACTATAAGGACCACGACGGAGACTACAAGGATCATGATATTGATTACAAAGACG
ATGACGATAAGATGGCCCCAAAGAAGAAGCGGAAGGTCGGTATCCACGGAGTCCCAGCAGCCGACAAGAA
GTACAGCATCGGCCTGGACATCGGCACCAACTCTGTGGGCTGGGCCGTGATCACCGACGAGTACAAGGTG
CCCAGCAAGAAATTCAAGGTGCTGGGCAACACCGACCGGCACAGCATCAAGAAGAACCTGATCGGAGCCC
TGCTGTTCGACAGCGGCGAAACAGCCGAGGCCACCCGGCTGAAGAGAACCGCCAGAAGAAGATACACCAG
ACGGAAGAACCGGATCTGCTATCTGCAAGAGATCTTCAGCAACGAGATGGCCAAGGTGGACGACAGCTTC
TTCCACAGACTGGAAGAGTCCTTCCTGGTGGAAGAGGATAAGAAGCACGAGCGGCACCCCATCTTCGGCA
ACATCGTGGACGAGGTGGCCTACCACGAGAAGTACCCCACCATCTACCACCTGAGAAAGAAACTGGTGGA
CAGCACCGACAAGGCCGACCTGCGGCTGATCTATCTGGCCCTGGCCCACATGATCAAGTTCCGGGGCCAC
TTCCTGATCGAGGGCGACCTGAACCCCGACAACAGCGACGTGGACAAGCTGTTCATCCAGCTGGTGCAGA
CCTACAACCAGCTGTTCGAGGAAAACCCCATCAACGCCAGCGGCGTGGACGCCAAGGCCATCCTGTCTGC
CAGACTGAGCAAGAGCAGACGGCTGGAAAATCTGATCGCCCAGCTGCCCGGCGAGAAGAAGAATGGCCTG
TTCGGAAACCTGATTGCCCTGAGCCTGGGCCTGACCCCCAACTTCAAGAGCAACTTCGACCTGGCCGAGG
ATGCCAAACTGCAGCTGAGCAAGGACACCTACGACGACGACCTGGACAACCTGCTGGCCCAGATCGGCGA
CCAGTACGCCGACCTGTTTCTGGCCGCCAAGAACCTGTCCGACGCCATCCTGCTGAGCGACATCCTGAGA
GTGAACACCGAGATCACCAAGGCCCCCCTGAGCGCCTCTATGATCAAGAGATACGACGAGCACCACCAGG
ACCTGACCCTGCTGAAAGCTCTCGTGCGGCAGCAGCTGCCTGAGAAGTACAAAGAGATTTTCTTCGACCA
GAGCAAGAACGGCTACGCCGGCTACATTGACGGCGGAGCCAGCCAGGAAGAGTTCTACAAGTTCATCAAG
CCCATCCTGGAAAAGATGGACGGCACCGAGGAACTGCTCGTGAAGCTGAACAGAGAGGACCTGCTGCGGA
AGCAGCGGACCTTCGACAACGGCAGCATCCCCCACCAGATCCACCTGGGAGAGCTGCACGCCATTCTGCG
GCGGCAGGAAGATTTTTACCCATTCCTGAAGGACAACCGGGAAAAGATCGAGAAGATCCTGACCTTCCGC
ATCCCCTACTACGTGGGCCCTCTGGCCAGGGGAAACAGCAGATTCGCCTGGATGACCAGAAAGAGCGAGG
AAACCATCACCCCCTGGAACTTCGAGGAAGTGGTGGACAAGGGCGCTTCCGCCCAGAGCTTCATCGAGCG
GATGACCAACTTCGATAAGAACCTGCCCAACGAGAAGGTGCTGCCCAAGCACAGCCTGCTGTACGAGTAC
TTCACCGTGTATAACGAGCTGACCAAAGTGAAATACGTGACCGAGGGAATGAGAAAGCCCGCCTTCCTGA
GCGGCGAGCAGAAAAAGGCCATCGTGGACCTGCTGTTCAAGACCAACCGGAAAGTGACCGTGAAGCAGCT
GAAAGAGGACTACTTCAAGAAAATCGAGTGCTTCGACTCCGTGGAAATCTCCGGCGTGGAAGATCGGTTC
AACGCCTCCCTGGGCACATACCACGATCTGCTGAAAATTATCAAGGACAAGGACTTCCTGGACAATGAGG
AAAACGAGGACATTCTGGAAGATATCGTGCTGACCCTGACACTGTTTGAGGACAGAGAGATGATCGAGGA
ACGGCTGAAAACCTATGCCCACCTGTTCGACGACAAAGTGATGAAGCAGCTGAAGCGGCGGAGATACACC
GGCTGGGGCAGGCTGAGCCGGAAGCTGATCAACGGCATCCGGGACAAGCAGTCCGGCAAGACAATCCTGG
ATTTCCTGAAGTCCGACGGCTTCGCCAACAGAAACTTCATGCAGCTGATCCACGACGACAGCCTGACCTT
TAAAGAGGACATCCAGAAAGCCCAGGTGTCCGGCCAGGGCGATAGCCTGCACGAGCACATTGCCAATCTG
GCCGGCAGCCCCGCCATTAAGAAGGGCATCCTGCAGACAGTGAAGGTGGTGGACGAGCTCGTGAAAGTGA
TGGGCCGGCACAAGCCCGAGAACATCGTGATCGAAATGGCCAGAGAGAACCAGACCACCCAGAAGGGACA
GAAGAACAGCCGCGAGAGAATGAAGCGGATCGAAGAGGGCATCAAAGAGCTGGGCAGCCAGATCCTGAAA
GAACACCCCGTGGAAAACACCCAGCTGCAGAACGAGAAGCTGTACCTGTACTACCTGCAGAATGGGCGGG
ATATGTACGTGGACCAGGAACTGGACATCAACCGGCTGTCCGACTACGATGTGGACCATATCGTGCCTCA
GAGCTTTCTGAAGGACGACTCCATCGACAACAAGGTGCTGACCAGAAGCGACAAGAACCGGGGCAAGAGC
GACAACGTGCCCTCCGAAGAGGTCGTGAAGAAGATGAAGAACTACTGGCGGCAGCTGCTGAACGCCAAGC
TGATTACCCAGAGAAAGTTCGACAATCTGACCAAGGCCGAGAGAGGCGGCCTGAGCGAACTGGATAAGGC
CGGCTTCATCAAGAGACAGCTGGTGGAAACCCGGCAGATCACAAAGCACGTGGCACAGATCCTGGACTCC
CGGATGAACACTAAGTACGACGAGAATGACAAGCTGATCCGGGAAGTGAAAGTGATCACCCTGAAGTCCA
AGCTGGTGTCCGATTTCCGGAAGGATTTCCAGTTTTACAAAGTGCGCGAGATCAACAACTACCACCACGC
CCACGACGCCTACCTGAACGCCGTCGTGGGAACCGCCCTGATCAAAAAGTACCCTAAGCTGGAAAGCGAG
TTCGTGTACGGCGACTACAAGGTGTACGACGTGCGGAAGATGATCGCCAAGAGCGAGCAGGAAATCGGCA
AGGCTACCGCCAAGTACTTCTTCTACAGCAACATCATGAACTTTTTCAAGACCGAGATTACCCTGGCCAA
CGGCGAGATCCGGAAGCGGCCTCTGATCGAGACAAACGGCGAAACCGGGGAGATCGTGTGGGATAAGGGC
CGGGATTTTGCCACCGTGCGGAAAGTGCTGAGCATGCCCCAAGTGAATATCGTGAAAAAGACCGAGGTGC
AGACAGGCGGCTTCAGCAAAGAGTCTATCCTGCCCAAGAGGAACAGCGATAAGCTGATCGCCAGAAAGAA
GGACTGGGACCCTAAGAAGTACGGCGGCTTCGACAGCCCCACCGTGGCCTATTCTGTGCTGGTGGTGGCC
AAAGTGGAAAAGGGCAAGTCCAAGAAACTGAAGAGTGTGAAAGAGCTGCTGGGGATCACCATCATGGAAA
GAAGCAGCTTCGAGAAGAATCCCATCGACTTTCTGGAAGCCAAGGGCTACAAAGAAGTGAAAAAGGACCT
GATCATCAAGCTGCCTAAGTACTCCCTGTTCGAGCTGGAAAACGGCCGGAAGAGAATGCTGGCCTCTGCC
GGCGAACTGCAGAAGGGAAACGAACTGGCCCTGCCCTCCAAATATGTGAACTTCCTGTACCTGGCCAGCC
ACTATGAGAAGCTGAAGGGCTCCCCCGAGGATAATGAGCAGAAACAGCTGTTTGTGGAACAGCACAAGCA
CTACCTGGACGAGATCATCGAGCAGATCAGCGAGTTCTCCAAGAGAGTGATCCTGGCCGACGCTAATCTG
GACAAAGTGCTGTCCGCCTACAACAAGCACCGGGATAAGCCCATCAGAGAGCAGGCCGAGAATATCATCC
ACCTGTTTACCCTGACCAATCTGGGAGCCCCTGCCGCCTTCAAGTACTTTGACACCACCATCGACCGGAA
GAGGTACACCAGCACCAAAGAGGTGCTGGACGCCACCCTGATCCACCAGAGCATCACCGGCCTGTACGAG
ACACGGATCGACCTGTCTCAGCTGGGAGGCGACAAAAGGCCGGCGGCCACGAAAAAGGCCGGCCAGGCAA
AAAAGAAAAAGTAAGAATTCCTAGAGCTCGCTGATCAGCCTCGACTGTGCCTTCTAGTTGCCAGCCATCT
GTTGTTTGCCCCTCCCCCGTGCCTTCCTTGACCCTGGAAGGTGCCACTCCCACTGTCCTTTCCTAATAAA
ATGAGGAAATTGCATCGCATTGTCTGAGTAGGTGTCATTCTATTCTGGGGGGTGGGGTGGGGCAGGACAG
CAAGGGGGAGGATTGGGAAGAGAATAGCAGGCATGCTGGGGAGCGGCCGCAGGAACCCCTAGTGATGGAG
TTGGCCACTCCCTCTCTGCGCGCTCGCTCGCTCACTGAGGCCGGGCGACCAAAGGTCGCCCGACGCCCGG
GCTTTGCCCGGGCGGCCTCAGTGAGCGAGCGAGCGCGCAGCTGCCTGCAGGGGCGCCTGATGCGGTATTT
TCTCCTTACGCATCTGTGCGGTATTTCACACCGCATA
[95 nt withheld, positions 5918-6012]
T
[46 nt withheld, positions 6014-6059]
C
[141 nt withheld, positions 6061-6201]
CCTTTGACGTTGGAGTCCACGTTCTTT
[37 nt withheld, positions 6229-6265]
ACTCTATCTCGGGCTATTCTTTTGATTTATAAGGGATTTTGCCGATTTCGGTCTATTGGTTAAAAAATGA
GCTGATTTAACAAAAATTTAACGCGAATTTTAACAAAATATTAACGTTTACAATTTTATGGTGCACTCTC
AGTACAATCTGCTCTGATGCCGCATAGTTAAGCCAGCCCCGACACCCGCCAACACCCGCTGACGCGCCCT
GACGGGCTTGTCTGCTCCCGGCATCCGCTTACAGACAAGCTGTGACCGTCTCCGGGAGCTGCATGTGTCA
GAGGTTTTCACCGTCATCACCGAAACGCGCGAGACGAAAGGGCCTCGTGATACGCCTATTTTTATAGGTT
AATGTCATGATAATAATGGTTTCTTAGACGTCAGGTGGCACTTTTCGGGGAAATGTGCGCGGAACCCCTA
TTTGTTTATTTTTCTAAATACATTCAAATATGTATCCGCTCATGAGACAATAACCCTGATAAATGCTTCA
ATAATATTGAAAAAGGAAGAGTATGAGTATTCAACATTTCCGTGTCGCCCTTATTCCCTTTTTTGCGGCA
TTTTGCCTTCCTGTTTTTGCTCACCCAGAAACGCTGGTGAAAGTAAAAGATGCTGAAGATCAGTTGGGTG
CACGAGTGGGTTACATCGAACTGGATCTCAACAGCGGTAAGATCCTTGAGAGTTTTCGCCCCGAAGAACG
TTTTCCAATGATGAGCACTTTTAAAGTTCTGCTATGTGGCGCGGTATTATCCCGTATTGACGCCGGGCAA
GAGCAACTCGGTCGCCGCATACACTATTCTCAGAATGACTTGGTTGAGTACTCACCAGTCACAGAAAAGC
ATCTTACGGATGGCATGACAGTAAGAGAATTATGCAGTGCTGCCATAACCATGAGTGATAACACTGCGGC
CAACTTACTTCTGACAACGATCGGAGGACCGAAGGAGCTAACCGCTTTTTTGCACAACATGGGGGATCAT
GTAACTCGCCTTGATCGTTGGGAACCGGAGCTGAATGAAGCCATACCAAACGACGAGCGTGACACCACGA
TGCCTGTAGCAATGGCAACAACGTTGCGCAAACTATTAACTGGCGAACTACTTACTCTAGCTTCCCGGCA
ACAATTAATAGACTGGATGGAGGCGGATAAAGTTGCAGGACCACTTCTGCGCTCGGCCCTTCCGGCTGGC
TGGTTTATTGCTGATAAATCTGGAGCCGGTGAGCGTGGAAGCCGCGGTATCATTGCAGCACTGGGGCCAG
ATGGTAAGCCCTCCCGTATCGTAGTTATCTACACGACGGGGAGTCAGGCAACTATGGATGAACGAAATAG
ACAGATCGCTGAGATAGGTGCCTCACTGATTAAGCATTGGTAACTGTCAGACCAAGTTTACTCATATATA
CTTTAGATTGATTTAAAACTTCATTTTTAATTTAAAAGGATCTAGGTGAAGATCCTTTTTGATAATCTCA
TGACCAAAATCCCTTAACGTGAGTTTTCGTTCCACTGAGCGTCAGACCCCGTAGAAAAGATCAAAGGATC
TTCTTGAGATCCTTTTTTTCTGCGCGTAATCTGCTGCTTGCAAACAAAAAAACCACCGCTACCAGCGGTG
GTTTGTTTGCCGGATCAAGAGCTACCAACTCTTTTTCCGAAGGTAACTGGCTTCAGCAGAGCGCAGATAC
CAAATACTGTTCTTCTAGTGTAGCCGTAGTTAGGCCACCACTTCAAGAACTCTGTAGCACCGCCTACATA
CCTCGCTCTGCTAATCCTGTTACCAGTGGCTGCTGCCAGTGGCGATAAGTCGTGTCTTACCGGGTTGGAC
TCAAGACGATAGTTACCGGATAAGGCGCAGCGGTCGGGCTGAACGGGGGGTTCGTGCACACAGCCCAGCT
TGGAGCGAACGACCTACACCGAACTGAGATACCTACAGCGTGAGCTATGAGAAAGCGCCACGCTTCCCGA
AGGGAGAAAGGCGGACAGGTATCCGGTAAGCGGCAGGGTCGGAACAGGAGAGCGCACGAGGGAGCTTCCA
GGGGGAAACGCCTGGTATCTTTATAGTCCTGTCGGGTTTCGCCACCTCTGACTTGAGCGTCGATTTTTGT
GATGCTCGTCAGGGGGGCGGAGCCTATGGAAAAACGCCAGCAACGCGGCCTTTTTACGGTTCCTGGCCTT
TTGCTGGCCTTTTGCTCACATGT
Features (pLannotate 1.2.2; 19 found; start..end, strand, type, name):
      1..241     +  promoter       U6 promoter: RNA polymerase III promoter for human U6 snRNA
    271..346     +  misc_RNA       gRNA scaffold: guide RNA scaffold for the Streptococcus pyogenes CRISPR/Cas9 system
    353..396     +  misc_RNA       gRNA scaffold (fragment): guide RNA scaffold for the Streptococcus pyogenes CRISPR/Cas9 system
    443..728     +  enhancer       CMV enhancer: human cytomegalovirus immediate early enhancer; contains an 18-bp deletion relative to the standard CMV enhancer
    730..844     +  promoter       chicken β-actin promoter (fragment): contains a 21-bp deletion relative to the standard chicken β-actin promoter
    831..957     +  promoter       chicken β-actin promoter (fragment): contains a 21-bp deletion relative to the standard chicken β-actin promoter
    958..1185    +  intron         hybrid intron: hybrid between chicken β-actin (CBA) and minute virus of mice (MMV) introns (Gray et al., 2011)
   1323..2924    +  CDS            Cas9(N): N-terminal portion of Streptococcus pyogenes Cas9 (Zetsche et al., 2015)
   2925..5423    +  CDS            Cas9(C): C-terminal portion of Streptococcus pyogenes Cas9 (Zetsche et al., 2015)
   5424..5471    +  CDS            nucleoplasmin NLS: bipartite nuclear localization signal from nucleoplasmin
   5505..5616    +  polyA_signal   bGH poly(A) signal: bovine growth hormone polyadenylation signal
   5721..5861    +  repeat_region  AAV2 ITR: inverted terminal repeat of adeno-associated virus serotype 2 inverted
   5866..5917    -  misc_feature   bom (fragment): basis of mobility region from pBR322
   5936..6391    +  rep_origin     f1 ori (sequence partly withheld): f1 bacteriophage origin of replication; arrow indicates direction of (+) strand synthesis
   6392..6441    -  misc_feature   bom (fragment): basis of mobility region from pBR322
   6543..6578    -  CDS            rop (fragment): Rop protein, which maintains plasmids at low copy number; rop
   6673..6777    +  promoter       AmpR promoter: bla
   6778..7638    +  CDS            AmpR: β-lactamase; bla; confers resistance to ampicillin, carbenicillin, and related antibiotics
   7809..8397    +  rep_origin     ori: high-copy-number ColE1/pMB1/pBR322/pUC origin of replication
