[The description below was written by a language model from this plasmid's Addgene catalogue record and pLannotate feature annotations shown in this document.]
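Description:
pX330-NQL005-SOX2-sgRNA is a mammalian expression plasmid built on the pX330 backbone. It delivers both components of the Streptococcus pyogenes CRISPR/Cas9 system from a single vector by transient transfection. It is maintained in E. coli as a high-copy plasmid through a ColE1/pUC-type origin and is selected with ampicillin via the β-lactamase gene. An f1 phage origin is also present. A single AAV2 inverted terminal repeat lies downstream of the expression cassette. With only one ITR annotated, the plasmid is not configured as an AAV packaging vector.

The payload consists of two expression units. A human U6 RNA polymerase III promoter drives a single guide RNA, in which a 20-nt spacer directed at the stop codon region of mouse Sox2 sits in the gap between the promoter and the annotated S. pyogenes gRNA scaffold. A partial second scaffold fragment follows the first. Downstream, a hybrid promoter made of the CMV enhancer, the chicken β-actin promoter and a chimeric CBA/MVM intron drives SpCas9. The annotation tool splits Cas9 into contiguous N- and C-terminal portions, but these together form one continuous nuclease open reading frame. The coding sequence ends in a nucleoplasmin bipartite nuclear localization signal and is terminated by the bovine growth hormone polyadenylation signal. An unannotated stretch precedes the Cas9 coding sequence, and the record does not identify what it contains.

The stated purpose is transient co-expression of Cas9 nuclease and the guide to cut the mouse Sox2 locus. Cutting at the stop codon suits C-terminal knock-in or tagging of the endogenous gene when a separate donor template is supplied, although the record does not describe a donor or the intended edit. The plasmid carries no mammalian selection marker or reporter.
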