Addgene plasmid #175553: pX330-NQL005-SOX2-sgRNA
Purpose: For transient expression of spCas9-nuclease and a sgRNA targeting the mouse SOX2 locus.
Depositing lab: Elzo de Wit. Depositing organization: Netherlands Cancer Institute. Publication: WAPL maintains a cohesin loading cycle to preserve cell-type-specific distal gene regulation. Liu NQ, Maresca M, van den Brand T, Braccioli L, Schijns MMGA, Teunissen H, Bruneau BG, Nora EP, de Wit E. Nat Genet. 2021 Jan;53(1):100-109. doi: 10.1038/s41588-020-00744-4. Epub 2020 Dec 14. PubMed 33318687.
Backbone
  Vector backbone: pX330
  Backbone manufacturer: Addgene 42230
  Vector type: Mammalian Expression, Mouse Targeting
Growth in bacteria
  Bacterial resistance: Ampicillin, 100 μg/mL
  Growth temperature: 37°C
  Growth strain: DH5alpha
  Copy number: High Copy
Gene/Insert
  Gene/Insert name: spCas9-nuclease and sgRNA against mouse SOX2 STOP Codon
  gRNA/shRNA sequence: CAGCCCTCACATGTGCGACA
Terms and licenses: Academic/Nonprofit Terms; Industry Terms: Not Available to Industry
How to cite: pX330-NQL005-SOX2-sgRNA was a gift from Elzo de Wit (Addgene plasmid # 175553 ; http://n2t.net/addgene:175553 ; RRID:Addgene_175553)
